Addgene plasmid #131923: pDONR221_SLC16A5
Purpose: Gateway entry clone with codon-optimized ORF sequence for subcloning into custom expression vectors
Depositing lab: RESOLUTE Consortium & Giulio Superti-Furga. Depositing organization: CeMM Research Center for Molecular Medicine. Publication: The RESOLUTE consortium: unlocking SLC transporters for drug discovery. Superti-Furga G, Lackner D, Wiedmer T, Ingles-Prieto A, Barbosa B, Girardi E, Goldmann U, Gurtl B, Klavins K, Klimek C, Lindinger S, Lineiro-Retes E, Muller AC, Onstein S, Redinger G, Reil D, Sedlyarov V, Wolf G, Crawford M, Everley R, ... Steppan CM. Nat Rev Drug Discov. 2020 Jul;19(7):429-430. doi: 10.1038/d41573-020-00056-6. PubMed 32265506.
Backbone
  Vector backbone: pDONR221
  Backbone manufacturer: Thermo Fisher Scientific
  Backbone size w/o insert (bp): 2550
  Vector type: Mammalian Expression
Growth in bacteria
  Bacterial resistance: Kanamycin, 50 μg/mL
  Growth temperature: 37°C
  Growth strain: Stbl3
  Copy number: High Copy
Gene/Insert
  Gene/Insert name: SLC16A5 (alt name: MCT5, MCT6)
  Species: H. sapiens (human)
  Insert size (bp): 1515
  Entrez Gene: SLC16A5 (a.k.a. MCT5, MCT6)
  Cloning method: Gateway Cloning
  Sequencing primers: 5′ M13-fwd; 3′ M13-rev
Terms and licenses: Academic/Nonprofit Terms; Industry Terms
Depositor comments: For more information on the full Resolute plasmid collection, please see www.addgene.org/depositor-collections/re-solute/. Please provide your feedback on this plasmid to the RESOLUTE consortium by filling out their RESOLUTE repository feedback form: https://forms.office.com/Pages/ResponsePage.aspx?id=0e05yklzmkS7rjFGQL4N7z4feCLQvEJAmVcOCM_u885UN1JJRko0Ukg4TVQwNTZLOUxPQVJWT1NHUCQlQCN0PWcu
How to cite: pDONR221_SLC16A5 was a gift from RESOLUTE Consortium & Giulio Superti-Furga (Addgene plasmid # 131923 ; http://n2t.net/addgene:131923 ; RRID:Addgene_131923)
