[The description below was written by a language model from this plasmid's Addgene catalogue record and pLannotate feature annotations shown in this document.]
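Description:
pDONR221_SLC16A5 is a Gateway entry clone built on the pDONR221 backbone, carrying a codon-optimized open reading frame for human SLC16A5 (also called MCT5 or MCT6). The 4,065 nt plasmid is maintained in E. coli through a high-copy ColE1/pUC-type origin and selected with kanamycin via an aminoglycoside phosphotransferase (KanR) gene. Although the catalogue lists the vector type as mammalian expression, the annotated features show no mammalian promoter or polyadenylation signal. The plasmid is a shuttle for the ORF rather than an expression construct in its own right, which matches its stated purpose of subcloning into custom expression vectors.

The 1,515 bp SLC16A5 coding sequence sits between attL1 and attL2 sites, the products of a BP recombination into the donor vector. These sites allow directional, frame-preserving transfer of the ORF into any attR-containing destination vector through an LR Clonase reaction. Upstream of attL1, the rrnB T1 and T2 terminators shield the insert from read-through transcription originating in the backbone, which helps limit unwanted expression in bacteria. A T7 promoter lies just beyond attL2, oriented back toward the insert, and short lacI and lacZα fragments are backbone remnants with no functional role. The flanking M13 forward and reverse priming sites are used for sequence verification. SLC16A5 is annotated by similarity as a proton-linked monocarboxylate transporter of the plasma membrane. The clone belongs to a consortium collection of solute carrier ORFs intended to support transporter research and drug discovery. The record does not state whether the ORF retains a stop codon.
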