Features (pLannotate 1.2.2; 10 found; start..end, strand, type, name):
    121..213     +  CDS            lacI (fragment): lac repressor; lacI; The lac repressor binds to the lac operator to inhibit transcription in E. coli. This inhibition can be relieved by adding lactose or isopropyl-β-D-thiogalactopyranoside (IPTG).
    268..295     -  terminator     rrnB T2 terminator: transcription terminator T2 from the E. coli rrnB gene
    427..470     +  terminator     rrnB T1 terminator: Escherichia coli rrnB; transcription terminator T1 from the E. coli rrnB gene
    517..553     -  CDS            lacZα (fragment): LacZα fragment of β-galactosidase; lacZ fragment
    569..668     +  protein_bind   attL1: mutant version of attL; recombination site for the Gateway® LR reaction LR Clonase™
    674..2188    +  CDS            SLC16A5: MOT6_HUMAN - Also known as MCT5, MCT6. Experimental evidence at protein level: Swiss-Prot protein existence level 1. Proton-linked monocarboxylate transporter. Catalyzes the rapid transport across the plasma membrane of many monocarboxylates such as lactate, pyruvate, branched-chain oxo acids derived from leucine, valine and isoleucine, and the ketone bodies acetoacetate, beta-hydroxybutyrate and acetate (By similarity). From Homo sapiens (Human).
   2190..2289    -  protein_bind   attL2: mutant version of attL; recombination site for the Gateway® LR reaction LR Clonase™
   2307..2325    -  promoter       T7 promoter: promoter for bacteriophage T7 RNA polymerase
   2459..3268    +  CDS            KanR: aminoglycoside phosphotransferase; aph(3')-Ia; confers resistance to kanamycin in bacteria or G418 (Geneticin®) in eukaryotes
   3415..4003    +  rep_origin     ori: high-copy-number ColE1/pMB1/pBR322/pUC origin of replication
>Addgene plasmid #131923 | pDONR221_SLC16A5 | addgene full sequence | sequence record 259459 | Addgene NGS Result
CTTTCCTGCGTTATCCCCTGATTCTGTGGATAACCGTATTACCGCCTTTGAGTGAGCTGATACCGCTCGC
CGCAGCCGAACGACCGAGCGCAGCGAGTCAGTGAGCGAGGAAGCGGAAGAGCGCCCAATACGCAAACCGC
CTCTCCCCGCGCGTTGGCCGATTCATTAATGCAGCTGGCACGACAGGTTTCCCGACTGGAAAGCGGGCAG
TGAGCGCAACGCAATTAATACGCGTACCGCTAGCCAGGAAGAGTTTGTAGAAACGCAAAAAGGCCATCCG
TCAGGATGGCCTTCTGCTTAGTTTGATGCCTGGCAGTTTATGGCGGGCGTCCTGCCCGCCACCCTCCGGG
CCGTTGCTTCACAACGTTCAAATCCGCTCCCGGCGGATTTGTCCTACTCAGGAGAGCGTTCACCGACAAA
CAACAGATAAAACGAAAGGCCCAGTCTTCCGACTGAGCCTTTCGTTTTATTTGATGCCTGGCAGTTCCCT
ACTCTCGCGTTAACGCTAGCATGGATGTTTTCCCAGTCACGACGTTGTAAAACGACGGCCAGTCTTAAGC
TCGGGCCCCAAATAATGATTTTATTTTGACTGATAGTGACCTGTTCGTTGCAACACATTGATGAGCAATG
CTTTTTTATAATGCCAACTTTGTACAAAAAAGCAGGCTCCACCATGCCACAGGCCCTGGAGAGGGCAGAC
GGATCCTGGGCATGGGTGGTGCTGCTGGCAACCATGGTGACACAGGGCCTGACCCTGGGCTTCCCCACAT
GCATCGGCATCTTCTTTACCGAGCTGCAGTGGGAGTTCCAGGCCTCCAACTCTGAGACCAGCTGGTTTCC
TTCCATCCTGACAGCCGTGCTGCACATGGCAGGACCACTGTGCTCCATCCTGGTGGGCAGATTCGGCTGT
AGGGTGACAGTGATGCTGGGAGGCGTGCTGGCATCTCTGGGCATGGTGGCCAGCTCCTTTTCTCACAATC
TGAGCCAGCTGTACTTCACCGCCGGCTTTATCACAGGCCTGGGCATGTGCTTCAGCTTTCAGTCTAGCAT
CACCGTGCTGGGCTTCTATTTTGTGCGGAGAAGGGTGCTGGCAAACGCACTGGCATCCATGGGCGTGTCT
CTGGGCATCACCCTGTGGCCTCTGCTGTCTCGCTACCTGCTGGAGAATCTGGGCTGGCGGGGCACATTCC
TGGTGTTTGGCGGCATCTTCCTGCACTGCTGTATCTGCGGCGCCATCATCAGGCCAGTGGCCACCAGCGT
GGCACCTGAGACAAAGGAGTGTCCACCTCCACCACCTGAGACCCCTGCCCTGGGATGCCTGGCAGCATGT
GGAAGGACAATCCAGCGGCACCTGGCCTTTGACATCCTGCGGCACAACACCGGCTACTGCGTGTATATCC
TGGGCGTGATGTGGTCTGTGCTGGGCTTCCCTCTGCCACAGGTGTTTCTGGTGCCATACGCCATGTGGCA
CAGCGTGGATGAGCAGCAGGCCGCCCTGCTGATCAGCATCATCGGCTTCTCCAATATCTTTCTGAGACCA
CTGGCAGGACTGATGGCAGGCAGACCCGCCTTCGCCTCTCACAGGAAGTATCTGTTTAGCCTGGCCCTGC
TGCTGAACGGCCTGACAAATCTGGTGTGCGCAGCATCCGGCGACTTCTGGGTGCTGGTGGGCTACTGTCT
GGCCTATAGCGTGTCCATGTCTGGCATCGGCGCCCTGATCTTTCAGGTGCTGATGGACATCGTGCCAATG
GATCAGTTCCCCAGGGCCCTGGGCCTGTTTACCGTGCTGGACGGCCTGGCCTTCCTGATCAGCCCACCAC
TGGCAGGACTGCTGCTGGATGCCACAAACAATTTCTCCTACGTGTTTTATATGTCCTCTTTCTTTCTGAT
CTCCGCCGCCCTGTTCATGGGCGGCTCTTTTTATGCCCTGCAGAAGAAGGAGCAGGGCAAGCAGGCAGTG
GCAGCAGACGCCCTGGAGAGAGATCTGTTCCTGGAGGCCAAGGATGGCCCTGGCAAGCAGAGGAGCCCAG
AGATCATGTGCCAGAGCTCCAGGCAGCCAAGGCCTGCAGGCGTGAACAAGCACCTGTGGGGATGTCCAGC
ATCTAGCCGGACCAGCCACGAGTGGCTGCTGTGGCCTAAGGCCGTGCTGCAGGCAAAGCAGACCGCCCTG
GGATGGAATTCCCCCACAGACCCAGCTTTCTTGTACAAAGTTGGCATTATAAGAAAGCATTGCTTATCAA
TTTGTTGCAACGAACAGGTCACTATCAGTCAAAATAAAATCATTATTTGCCATCCAGCTGATATCCCCTA
TAGTGAGTCGTATTACATGGTCATAGCTGTTTCCTGGCAGCTCTGGCCCGTGTCTCAAAATCTCTGATGT
TACATTGCACAAGATAAAAATATATCATCATGAACAATAAAACTGTCTGCTTACATAAACAGTAATACAA
GGGGTGTTATGAGCCATATTCAACGGGAAACGTCGAGGCCGCGATTAAATTCCAACATGGATGCTGATTT
ATATGGGTATAAATGGGCTCGCGATAATGTCGGGCAATCAGGTGCGACAATCTATCGCTTGTATGGGAAG
CCCGATGCGCCAGAGTTGTTTCTGAAACATGGCAAAGGTAGCGTTGCCAATGATGTTACAGATGAGATGG
TCAGACTAAACTGGCTGACGGAATTTATGCCTCTTCCGACCATCAAGCATTTTATCCGTACTCCTGATGA
TGCATGGTTACTCACCACTGCGATCCCCGGAAAAACAGCATTCCAGGTATTAGAAGAATATCCTGATTCA
GGTGAAAATATTGTTGATGCGCTGGCAGTGTTCCTGCGCCGGTTGCATTCGATTCCTGTTTGTAATTGTC
CTTTTAACAGCGATCGCGTATTTCGTCTCGCTCAGGCGCAATCACGAATGAATAACGGTTTGGTTGATGC
GAGTGATTTTGATGACGAGCGTAATGGCTGGCCTGTTGAACAAGTCTGGAAAGAAATGCATAAACTTTTG
CCATTCTCACCGGATTCAGTCGTCACTCATGGTGATTTCTCACTTGATAACCTTATTTTTGACGAGGGGA
AATTAATAGGTTGTATTGATGTTGGACGAGTCGGAATCGCAGACCGATACCAGGATCTTGCCATCCTATG
GAACTGCCTCGGTGAGTTTTCTCCTTCATTACAGAAACGGCTTTTTCAAAAATATGGTATTGATAATCCT
GATATGAATAAATTGCAGTTTCATTTGATGCTCGATGAGTTTTTCTAATCAGAATTGGTTAATTGGTTGT
AACACTGGCAGAGCATTACGCTGACTTGACGGGACGGCGCAAGCTCATGACCAAAATCCCTTAACGTGAG
TTACGCGTCGTTCCACTGAGCGTCAGACCCCGTAGAAAAGATCAAAGGATCTTCTTGAGATCCTTTTTTT
CTGCGCGTAATCTGCTGCTTGCAAACAAAAAAACCACCGCTACCAGCGGTGGTTTGTTTGCCGGATCAAG
AGCTACCAACTCTTTTTCCGAAGGTAACTGGCTTCAGCAGAGCGCAGATACCAAATACTGTTCTTCTAGT
GTAGCCGTAGTTAGGCCACCACTTCAAGAACTCTGTAGCACCGCCTACATACCTCGCTCTGCTAATCCTG
TTACCAGTGGCTGCTGCCAGTGGCGATAAGTCGTGTCTTACCGGGTTGGACTCAAGACGATAGTTACCGG
ATAAGGCGCAGCGGTCGGGCTGAACGGGGGGTTCGTGCACACAGCCCAGCTTGGAGCGAACGACCTACAC
CGAACTGAGATACCTACAGCGTGAGCTATGAGAAAGCGCCACGCTTCCCGAAGGGAGAAAGGCGGACAGG
TATCCGGTAAGCGGCAGGGTCGGAACAGGAGAGCGCACGAGGGAGCTTCCAGGGGGAAACGCCTGGTATC
TTTATAGTCCTGTCGGGTTTCGCCACCTCTGACTTGAGCGTCGATTTTTGTGATGCTCGTCAGGGGGGCG
GAGCCTATGGAAAAACGCCAGCAACGCGGCCTTTTTACGGTTCCTGGCCTTTTGCTGGCCTTTTGCTCAC
ATGTT
