>Addgene plasmid #131923 | pDONR221_SLC16A5 | depositor partial sequence | sequence record 253246 | Codon-optimized ORF of SLC16A5
ATGCCACAGGCCCTGGAGAGGGCAGACGGATCCTGGGCATGGGTGGTGCTGCTGGCAACCATGGTGACAC
AGGGCCTGACCCTGGGCTTCCCCACATGCATCGGCATCTTCTTTACCGAGCTGCAGTGGGAGTTCCAGGC
CTCCAACTCTGAGACCAGCTGGTTTCCTTCCATCCTGACAGCCGTGCTGCACATGGCAGGACCACTGTGC
TCCATCCTGGTGGGCAGATTCGGCTGTAGGGTGACAGTGATGCTGGGAGGCGTGCTGGCATCTCTGGGCA
TGGTGGCCAGCTCCTTTTCTCACAATCTGAGCCAGCTGTACTTCACCGCCGGCTTTATCACAGGCCTGGG
CATGTGCTTCAGCTTTCAGTCTAGCATCACCGTGCTGGGCTTCTATTTTGTGCGGAGAAGGGTGCTGGCA
AACGCACTGGCATCCATGGGCGTGTCTCTGGGCATCACCCTGTGGCCTCTGCTGTCTCGCTACCTGCTGG
AGAATCTGGGCTGGCGGGGCACATTCCTGGTGTTTGGCGGCATCTTCCTGCACTGCTGTATCTGCGGCGC
CATCATCAGGCCAGTGGCCACCAGCGTGGCACCTGAGACAAAGGAGTGTCCACCTCCACCACCTGAGACC
CCTGCCCTGGGATGCCTGGCAGCATGTGGAAGGACAATCCAGCGGCACCTGGCCTTTGACATCCTGCGGC
ACAACACCGGCTACTGCGTGTATATCCTGGGCGTGATGTGGTCTGTGCTGGGCTTCCCTCTGCCACAGGT
GTTTCTGGTGCCATACGCCATGTGGCACAGCGTGGATGAGCAGCAGGCCGCCCTGCTGATCAGCATCATC
GGCTTCTCCAATATCTTTCTGAGACCACTGGCAGGACTGATGGCAGGCAGACCCGCCTTCGCCTCTCACA
GGAAGTATCTGTTTAGCCTGGCCCTGCTGCTGAACGGCCTGACAAATCTGGTGTGCGCAGCATCCGGCGA
CTTCTGGGTGCTGGTGGGCTACTGTCTGGCCTATAGCGTGTCCATGTCTGGCATCGGCGCCCTGATCTTT
CAGGTGCTGATGGACATCGTGCCAATGGATCAGTTCCCCAGGGCCCTGGGCCTGTTTACCGTGCTGGACG
GCCTGGCCTTCCTGATCAGCCCACCACTGGCAGGACTGCTGCTGGATGCCACAAACAATTTCTCCTACGT
GTTTTATATGTCCTCTTTCTTTCTGATCTCCGCCGCCCTGTTCATGGGCGGCTCTTTTTATGCCCTGCAG
AAGAAGGAGCAGGGCAAGCAGGCAGTGGCAGCAGACGCCCTGGAGAGAGATCTGTTCCTGGAGGCCAAGG
ATGGCCCTGGCAAGCAGAGGAGCCCAGAGATCATGTGCCAGAGCTCCAGGCAGCCAAGGCCTGCAGGCGT
GAACAAGCACCTGTGGGGATGTCCAGCATCTAGCCGGACCAGCCACGAGTGGCTGCTGTGGCCTAAGGCC
GTGCTGCAGGCAAAGCAGACCGCCCTGGGATGGAATTCCCCCACA
